>Addgene plasmid #162594 | pCMV-VSV-G-HiBiT | addgene full sequence | sequence record 319353 | Addgene NGS Result
GACATTGATTATTGACTAGTTATTAATAGTAATCAATTACGGGGTCATTAGTTCATAGCCCATATATGGA
GTTCCGCGTTACATAACTTACGGTAAATGGCCCGCCTGGCTGACCGCCCAACGACCCCCGCCCATTGACG
TCAATAATGACGTATGTTCCCATAGTAACGCCAATAGGGACTTTCCATTGACGTCAATGGGTGGAGTATT
TACGGTAAACTGCCCACTTGGCAGTACATCAAGTGTATCATATGCCAAGTACGCCCCCTATTGACGTCAA
TGACGGTAAATGGCCCGCCTGGCATTATGCCCAGTACATGACCTTATGGGACTTTCCTACTTGGCAGTAC
ATCTACGTATTAGTCATCGCTATTACCATGGTGATGCGGTTTTGGCAGTACATCAATGGGCGTGGATAGC
GGTTTGACTCACGGGGATTTCCAAGTCTCCACCCCATTGACGTCAATGGGAGTTTGTTTTGGCACCAAAA
TCAACGGGACTTTCCAAAATGTCGTAACAACTCCGCCCCATTGACGCAAATGGGCGGTAGGCGTGTACGG
TGGGAGGTCTATATAAGCAGAGCTCGTTTAGTGAACCGTCAGATCGCCTGGAGACGCCATCCACGCTGTT
TTGACCTCCATAGAAGACACCGGGACCGATCCAGCCTCCGGTCGACCGATCCTGAGAACTTCAGGGTGAG
TTTGGGGACCCTTGATTGTTCTTTCTTTTTCGCTATTGTAAAATTCATGTTATATGGAGGGGGCAAAGTT
TTCAGGGTGTTGTTTAGAATGGGAAGATGTCCCTTGTATCACCATGGACCCTCATGATAATTTTGTTTCT
TTCACTTTCTACTCTGTTGACAACCATTGTCTCCTCTTATTTTCTTTTCATTTTCTGTAACTTTTTCGTT
AAACTTTAGCTTGCATTTGTAACGAATTTTTAAATTCACTTTTGTTTATTTGTCAGATTGTAAGTACTTT
CTCTAATCACTTTTTTTTCAAGGCAATCAGGGTATATTATATTGTACTTCAGCACAGTTTTAGAGAACAA
TTGTTATAATTAAATGATAAGGTAGAATATTTCTGCATATAAATTCTGGCTGGCGTGGAAATATTCTTAT
TGGTAGAAACAACTACACCCTGGTCATCATCCTGCCTTTCTCTTTATGGTTACAATGATATACACTGTTT
GAGATGAGGATAAAATACTCTGAGTCCAAACCGGGCCCCTCTGCTAACCATGTTCATGCCTTCTTCTCTT
TCCTACAGCTCCTGGGCAACGTGCTGGTTGTTGTGCTGTCTCATCATTTTGGCAAAGAATTCCTCGACGG
ATCCCTCGAGGAATTCTGACACTATGAAGTGCCTTTTGTACTTAGCCTTTTTATTCATTGGGGTGAATTG
C
[1296 nt withheld, positions 1402-2697]
AATCCAATCGAGCTTGTAGAAGGTTGGTTCAGTAGTTGGAAAAGCTCTATTGCCTCTTTTTTCTTTATCA
TAGGGTTAATCATTGGACTATTCTTGGTTCTCCGAGTTGGTATCCATCTTTGCATTAAATTAAAGCACAC
CAAGAAAAGACAGATTTATACAGACATAGAGATGAACCGACTTGGAAAGGTGAGCGGCTGGCGGCTGTTC
AAGAAGATTAGCTAACTCAAATCCTGCACAACAGATTCTTCATGTTTGGACCAAATCAACTTGTGATACC
ATGCTCAAAGAGGCCTCAATTATATTTGAGTTTTTAATTTTTATGAAAAAAAAAAAAAAAAACGGAATTC
CTCGAGGGATCCGTCGAGGAATTCACTCCTCAGGTGCAGGCTGCCTATCAGAAGGTGGTGGCTGGTGTGG
CCAATGCCCTGGCTCACAAATACCACTGAGATCTTTTTCCCTCTGCCAAAAATTATGGGGACATCATGAA
GCCCCTTGAGCATCTGACTTCTGGCTAATAAAGGAAATTTATTTTCATTGCAATAGTGTGTTGGAATTTT
TTGTGTCTCTCACTCGGAAGGACATATGGGAGGGCAAATCATTTAAAACATCAGAATGAGTATTTGGTTT
AGAGTTTGGCAACATATGCCCATATGCTGGCTGCCATGAACAAAGGTTGGCTATAAAGAGGTCATCAGTA
TATGAAACAGCCCCCTGCTGTCCATTCCTTATTCCATAGAAAAGCCTTGACTTGAGGTTAGATTTTTTTT
ATATTTTGTTTTGTGTTATTTTTTTCTTTAACATCCCTAAAATTTTCCTTACATGTTTTACTAGCCAGAT
TTTTCCTCCTCTCCTGACTACTCCCAGTCATAGCTGTCCCTCTTCTCTTATGGAGATCCCTCGACGGATC
GGCCGCAATTCGTAATCATGTCATAGCTGTTTCCTGTGTGAAATTGTTATCCGCTCACAATTCCACACAA
CATACGAGCCGGAAGCATAAAGTGTAAAGCCTGGGGTGCCTAATGAGTGAGCTAACTCACATTAATTGCG
TTGCGCTCACTGCCCGCTTTCCAGTCGGGAAACCTGTCGTGCCAGCTGCATTAATGAATCGGCCAACGCG
CGGGGAGAGGCGGTTTGCGTATTGGGCGCTCTTCCGCTTCCTCGCTCACTGACTCGCTGCGCTCGGTCGT
TCGGCTGCGGCGAGCGGTATCAGCTCACTCAAAGGCGGTAATACGGTTATCCACAGAATCAGGGGATAAC
GCAGGAAAGAACATGTGAGCAAAAGGCCAGCAAAAGGCCAGGAACCGTAAAAAGGCCGCGTTGCTGGCGT
TTTTCCATAGGCTCCGCCCCCCTGACGAGCATCACAAAAATCGACGCTCAAGTCAGAGGTGGCGAAACCC
GACAGGACTATAAAGATACCAGGCGTTTCCCCCTGGAAGCTCCCTCGTGCGCTCTCCTGTTCCGACCCTG
CCGCTTACCGGATACCTGTCCGCCTTTCTCCCTTCGGGAAGCGTGGCGCTTTCTCATAGCTCACGCTGTA
GGTATCTCAGTTCGGTGTAGGTCGTTCGCTCCAAGCTGGGCTGTGTGCACGAACCCCCCGTTCAGCCCGA
CCGCTGCGCCTTATCCGGTAACTATCGTCTTGAGTCCAACCCGGTAAGACACGACTTATCGCCACTGGCA
GCAGCCACTGGTAACAGGATTAGCAGAGCGAGGTATGTAGGCGGTGCTACAGAGTTCTTGAAGTGGTGGC
CTAACTACGGCTACACTAGAAGAACAGTATTTGGTATCTGCGCTCTGCTGAAGCCAGTTACCTTCGGAAA
AAGAGTTGGTAGCTCTTGATCCGGCAAACAAACCACCGCTGGTAGCGGTGGTTTTTTTGTTTGCAAGCAG
CAGATTACGCGCAGAAAAAAAGGATCTCAAGAAGATCCTTTGATCTTTTCTACGGGGTCTGACGCTCAGT
GGAACGAAAACTCACGTTAAGGGATTTTGGTCATGAGATTATCAAAAAGGATCTTCACCTAGATCCTTTT
AAATTAAAAATGAAGTTTTAAATCAATCTAAAGTATATATGAGTAAACTTGGTCTGACAGTTACCAATGC
TTAATCAGTGAGGCACCTATCTCAGCGATCTGTCTATTTCGTTCATCCATAGTTGCCTGACTCCCCGTCG
TGTAGATAACTACGATACGGGAGGGCTTACCATCTGGCCCCAGTGCTGCAATGATACCGCGAGACCCACG
CTCACCGGCTCCAGATTTATCAGCAATAAACCAGCCAGCCGGAAGGGCCGAGCGCAGAAGTGGTCCTGCA
ACTTTATCCGCCTCCATCCAGTCTATTAATTGTTGCCGGGAAGCTAGAGTAAGTAGTTCGCCAGTTAATA
GTTTGCGCAACGTTGTTGCCATTGCTACAGGCATCGTGGTGTCACGCTCGTCGTTTGGTATGGCTTCATT
CAGCTCCGGTTCCCAACGATCAAGGCGAGTTACATGATCCCCCATGTTGTGCAAAAAAGCGGTTAGCTCC
TTCGGTCCTCCGATCGTTGTCAGAAGTAAGTTGGCCGCAGTGTTATCACTCATGGTTATGGCAGCACTGC
ATAATTCTCTTACTGTCATGCCATCCGTAAGATGCTTTTCTGTGACTGGTGAGTACTCAACCAAGTCATT
CTGAGAATAGTGTATGCGGCGACCGAGTTGCTCTTGCCCGGCGTCAATACGGGATAATACCGCGCCACAT
AGCAGAACTTTAAAAGTGCTCATCATTGGAAAACGTTCTTCGGGGCGAAAACTCTCAAGGATCTTACCGC
TGTTGAGATCCAGTTCGATGTAACCCACTCGTGCACCCAACTGATCTTCAGCATCTTTTACTTTCACCAG
CGTTTCTGGGTGAGCAAAAACAGGAAGGCAAAATGCCGCAAAAAAGGGAATAAGGGCGACACGGAAATGT
TGAATACTCATACTCTTCCTTTTTCAATATTATTGAAGCATTTATCAGGGTTATTGTCTCATGAGCGGAT
ACATATTTGAATGTATTTAGAAAAATAAACAAATAGGGGTTCCGCGCACATTTCCCCGAAAAGTGCCACC
TAAATTGTAAGCGTTAATATTTTGTTAAAATTCGCGTTAAATTTTTGTTAAATCAGCTCATTTTTTAACC
AATAGGCCGAAATCGGCAAAATCCCTTATAAATCAAAAGAATAGACCGAGATAGGGT
[37 nt withheld, positions 5905-5941]
AAAGAACGTGGACTCCAACGTCAAAGG
[49 nt withheld, positions 5969-6017]
T
[91 nt withheld, positions 6019-6109]
G
[124 nt withheld, positions 6111-6234]
CCCATTCGCCATTCAGGCTGCGCAACTGTTGGGAAGGGCGATCGGTGCGGGCCTCTTCGCTATTACGCCA
GCTGGCGAAAGGGGGATGTGCTGCAAGGCGATTAAGTTGGGTAACGCCAGGGTTTTCCCAGTCACGACGT
TGTAAAACGACGGCCAGTGAGCGCGCGTAATACGACTCACTATAGGGCGAATTGGAGCTCCACCGCGGTG
GCGGCCGCTCTAGAGAGCTTGGCCCATTGCATACGTTGTATCCATATCATAATATGTACATTTATATTGG
CTCATGTCCAACATTACCGCCATGTT
Features (pLannotate 1.2.2; 17 found; start..end, strand, type, name):
      1..380     +  enhancer       CMV enhancer: human cytomegalovirus immediate early enhancer
    381..584     +  promoter       CMV promoter: human cytomegalovirus (CMV) immediate early promoter
    696..1268    +  intron         β-globin intron: intron from rabbit β-globin gene
   1354..2886    +  CDS            VSV-G (sequence partly withheld): vesicular stomatitis virus G glycoprotein Indiana strain
   3066..3143    +  CDS            HBB (fragment): HBB_PONPY - Experimental evidence at transcript level: Swiss-Prot protein existence level 2. Involved in oxygen transport from the lung to the various peripheral tissues. From Pongo pygmaeus (Bornean orangutan).
   3214..3269    +  polyA_signal   β-globin poly(A) signal: rabbit β-globin polyadenylation signal (Gil and Proudfoot, 1987)
   3651..3667    -  protein_bind   lac operator: The lac repressor binds to the lac operator to inhibit transcription in E. coli. This inhibition can be relieved by adding lactose or isopropyl-β-D-thiogalactopyranoside (IPTG). lac repressor encoded by lacI
   3675..3705    -  promoter       lac promoter: promoter for the E. coli lac operon
   3720..3741    -  protein_bind   CAP binding site: CAP binding activates transcription in the presence of cAMP. E. coli catabolite activator protein
   3754..3846    -  CDS            lacI (fragment): lac repressor; lacI; The lac repressor binds to the lac operator to inhibit transcription in E. coli. This inhibition can be relieved by adding lactose or isopropyl-β-D-thiogalactopyranoside (IPTG).
   4029..4617    -  rep_origin     ori: high-copy-number ColE1/pMB1/pBR322/pUC origin of replication
   4788..5648    -  CDS            AmpR: β-lactamase; bla; confers resistance to ampicillin, carbenicillin, and related antibiotics
   5649..5753    -  promoter       AmpR promoter: bla
   5806..6234    -  rep_origin     f1 ori (sequence partly withheld): f1 bacteriophage origin of replication; arrow indicates direction of (+) strand synthesis
   6239..6394    -  CDS            lacZα (fragment): LacZα fragment of β-galactosidase; lacZ fragment
   6402..6420    +  promoter       T7 promoter: promoter for bacteriophage T7 RNA polymerase
   6429..6458    +  misc_feature   MCS (fragment): pBluescript multiple cloning site
