[The description below was written by a language model from this plasmid's Addgene catalogue record and pLannotate feature annotations shown in this document.]
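Description:
pCMV-VSV-G-HiBiT is a mammalian expression plasmid built on a pCMV backbone that produces the vesicular stomatitis virus G glycoprotein (VSV-G, annotated as the Indiana strain) carrying a C-terminal HiBiT tag. The sequenced record is 6,540 nt. It is maintained in E. coli as a high-copy plasmid through a ColE1/pUC-type origin and selected with ampicillin via the β-lactamase gene and its native promoter. An f1 phage origin, a T7 promoter, and fragments of lacZα, lacI, the lac promoter/operator and a pBluescript polylinker are also present. These are remnants of the cloning vector lineage and play no part in expression. No mammalian selection marker is annotated, so the plasmid appears suited to transient transfection.

The expression cassette consists of the human cytomegalovirus immediate early enhancer and promoter followed by a rabbit β-globin intron, which generally improves transcript processing and expression. Next comes the VSV-G coding sequence, and the cassette ends with a rabbit β-globin polyadenylation signal. A short β-globin coding fragment lies between the insert and the poly(A) signal and is most likely untranslated globin 3′ sequence. The HiBiT tag is not annotated separately in the feature table. However, the catalogued insert size of 1,569 bp slightly exceeds the annotated VSV-G CDS, consistent with a short tag appended at the C terminus.

HiBiT is a small peptide that complements the LgBiT fragment to reconstitute active NanoLuc luciferase, so the tagged protein can be detected by luminescence. The associated publication describes a real-time luminescence assay for cytoplasmic cargo delivery by extracellular vesicles, a setting in which the fusogenic VSV-G protein is relevant. The record does not detail the plasmid's exact role in that assay.
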