Addgene plasmid #162594: pCMV-VSV-G-HiBiT
Purpose: C-terminally HiBiT-tagged VSV-G under CMV promoter
Depositing lab: Masaharu Somiya. Depositing organization: The University of Osaka. Publication: Real-Time Luminescence Assay for Cytoplasmic Cargo Delivery of Extracellular Vesicles. Somiya M, Kuroda S. Anal Chem. 2021 Mar 24. doi: 10.1021/acs.analchem.1c00339. PubMed 33759512.
Backbone
  Vector backbone: pCMV
  Vector type: Mammalian Expression
Growth in bacteria
  Bacterial resistance: Ampicillin, 100 μg/mL
  Growth temperature: 37°C
  Growth strain: DH5alpha
  Copy number: High Copy
Gene/Insert
  Gene/Insert name: VSV-G
  Species: vesicular stomatitis virus
  Insert size (bp): 1569
  Promoter: CMV promoter
  Tag / fusion protein: HiBiT (C terminal on insert)
  Cloning method: Gibson Cloning
  Sequencing primers: 5′ N/A; 3′ Bglob-pA-R
Terms and licenses: Academic/Nonprofit Terms; Industry Terms: Not Available to Industry
How to cite: pCMV-VSV-G-HiBiT was a gift from Masaharu Somiya (Addgene plasmid # 162594 ; http://n2t.net/addgene:162594 ; RRID:Addgene_162594)
